Addgene plasmid #61702: pGADT7-GW
Purpose: (Empty Backbone) Gateway compatible Y2H vector - AD
Depositing lab: Yuhai Cui. Depositing organization: Agriculture and Agri-Food Canada, London, ON. Publication: Arabidopsis homolog of the yeast TREX-2 mRNA export complex: components and anchoring nucleoporin. Lu Q, Tang X, Tian G, Wang F, Liu K, Nguyen V, Kohalmi SE, Keller WA, Tsang EW, Harada JJ, Rothstein SJ, Cui Y. Plant J. 2010 Jan;61(2):259-70. doi: 10.1111/j.1365-313X.2009.04048.x. Epub 2009 Oct 16. PubMed 19843313.
Backbone
  Vector backbone: pGADT7
  Backbone manufacturer: Clontech
  Backbone size (bp): 7988
  Modifications to backbone: Gateway cassette was cloned into the MCS
  Vector type: Yeast Expression
  Selectable markers: LEU2
Growth in bacteria
  Bacterial resistance: Chloramphenicol and Ampicillin, 25 & 100 μg/mL
  Growth temperature: 37°C
  Growth strain: DB3.1
  Copy number: High Copy
Gene/Insert
  Cloning method: Gateway Cloning
Terms and licenses: Academic/Nonprofit Terms; Industry Terms: Not Available to Industry
How to cite: pGADT7-GW was a gift from Yuhai Cui (Addgene plasmid # 61702 ; http://n2t.net/addgene:61702 ; RRID:Addgene_61702)
