[The description below was written by a language model from this plasmid's Addgene catalogue record and pLannotate feature annotations shown in this document.]
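Description:
pGADT7-GW is an empty Gateway-compatible "prey" vector for yeast two-hybrid screening, built by inserting a Gateway destination cassette into the multiple cloning site of the commercial pGADT7 activation-domain backbone. It is an E. coli–yeast shuttle plasmid. A high-copy ColE1/pUC-type origin and an ampicillin resistance gene support propagation in bacteria, while the 2μ origin and the LEU2 auxotrophic marker, driven by its own promoter, maintain it episomally in leucine-auxotrophic yeast. The backbone is catalogued at 7,988 bp and the sequenced construct is 9,637 nt, a difference consistent with the added cassette.

The expression unit runs from the constitutive yeast ADH1 promoter through an SV40 nuclear localization signal, the GAL4 activation domain and an HA epitope tag, then into the attR1–attR2 cassette, and ends at the ADH1 terminator. A T7 promoter lies between the activation domain and the HA tag. It could drive T7 polymerase transcription of the HA-tagged insert alone, although the record does not state that use. The Gateway cassette carries a chloramphenicol resistance gene and the ccdB toxin gene. This explains the dual chloramphenicol and ampicillin selection and the need for a ccdB-tolerant strain to grow the empty vector. An LR recombination with an entry clone replaces this cassette with the gene of interest, and ccdB counterselects unrecombined plasmid. An in-frame insert yields a nuclear-targeted, HA-detectable GAL4 AD fusion, which activates reporter genes when it interacts with a DNA-binding-domain "bait" fusion. The annotation also picks up backbone remnants, including two loxP sites, lac promoter/operator elements, and lacI, rop and bom fragments, which have no stated role here.
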