Features (pLannotate 1.2.2; 31 found; start..end, strand, type, name):
     68..406     +  CDS            YO085_YEAST: Protein predicted: Swiss-Prot protein existence level 4. From Saccharomyces cerevisiae (strain ATCC 204508 / S288c) (Baker's yeast).
    771..1475    +  promoter       ADH1 promoter: S. cerevisiae ADH1; promoter for alcohol dehydrogenase 1
   1521..1540    +  CDS            SV40 NLS (fragment): nuclear localization signal of SV40 (simian virus 40) large T antigen
   1557..1898    +  CDS            GAL4 activation domain: activation domain of the GAL4 transcriptional activator; Saccharomyces cerevisiae GAL4 (truncated)
   1904..1922    +  promoter       T7 promoter: promoter for bacteriophage T7 RNA polymerase
   1941..1967    +  CDS            HA: HA (human influenza hemagglutinin) epitope tag
   1974..2098    +  protein_bind   attR1: mutant version of attR; recombination site for the Gateway® LR reaction LR Clonase™
   2123..2153    +  promoter       lac UV5 promoter: E. coli lac promoter with an "up" mutation
   2177..2206    +  promoter       cat promoter (fragment): promoter of the E. coli cat gene encoding chloramphenicol acetyltransferase
   2207..2866    +  CDS            CmR: chloramphenicol acetyltransferase; cat; confers resistance to chloramphenicol
   3045..3203    +  CDS            ccdA (fragment): CCDA_ECO57 - Also known as H, letA. Experimental evidence at protein level: Swiss-Prot protein existence level 1. Antitoxin component of a type II toxin-antitoxin (TA) system which inhibits the post-segregational killing (PSK) of plasmid-free cells, also referred to as a plasmid addiction system. Binds to and blocks the activity of CcdB; will also remove bound CcdB protein from the CcdB-GyrA complex by forming a CcdA-CcdB complex, a process termed rejuvenation. Functions as a transcriptional corepressor for the ccdAB operon, repression also requires CcdB (By similarity). From Escherichia coli
   3208..3510    +  CDS            ccdB: CCDB_ECOLI - Also known as G, letB, letD. Experimental evidence at protein level: Swiss-Prot protein existence level 1. Toxic component of a type II toxin-antitoxin (TA) system, functioning in plasmid maintainence. Responsible for the post- segregational killing (PSK) of plasmid-free cells, also referred to as a plasmid addiction system. Half-life of over 2 hours. Cell killing by CcdB is accompanied by filamentation, defects in chromosome and plasmid segregation, defects in cell division, formation of anucleate cells, decreased DNA synthesis and plasmid loss. Interferes with the activity of DN
   3554..3678    -  protein_bind   attR2: mutant version of attR; recombination site for the Gateway® LR reaction LR Clonase™
   3927..4061    +  CDS            ADH1 (fragment): ADH1_YEAST - Also known as ADC1. Experimental evidence at protein level: Swiss-Prot protein existence level 1. This isozyme preferentially catalyzes the conversion of primary unbranched alcohols to their corresponding aldehydes. Also shows activity toward secondary alcohols. From Saccharomyces cerevisiae (strain ATCC 204508 / S288c) (Baker's yeast).
   4065..4252    +  terminator     ADH1 terminator: S. cerevisiae ADH1; transcription terminator for the S. cerevisiae alcohol dehydrogenase 1 (ADH1) gene
   4369..5463    -  CDS            LEU2: 3-isopropylmalate dehydrogenase, required for leucine biosynthesis; S. cerevisiae LEU2; yeast auxotrophic marker
   5464..5869    -  promoter       LEU2 promoter: S. cerevisiae LEU2
   5935..5951    -  protein_bind   lac operator: The lac repressor binds to the lac operator to inhibit transcription in E. coli. This inhibition can be relieved by adding lactose or isopropyl-β-D-thiogalactopyranoside (IPTG). lac repressor encoded by lacI
   5959..5989    -  promoter       lac promoter: promoter for the E. coli lac operon
   6004..6025    -  protein_bind   CAP binding site: CAP binding activates transcription in the presence of cAMP. E. coli catabolite activator protein
   6038..6079    -  CDS            lacI (fragment): lac repressor; lacI; The lac repressor binds to the lac operator to inhibit transcription in E. coli. This inhibition can be relieved by adding lactose or isopropyl-β-D-thiogalactopyranoside (IPTG).
   6080..6113    -  protein_bind   loxP: Cre-mediated recombination occurs in the 8-bp core sequence (GCATACAT). Cre recombinase
   6191..6224    -  protein_bind   loxP: Cre-mediated recombination occurs in the 8-bp core sequence (GCATACAT). Cre recombinase
   6225..6281    -  CDS            lacI (fragment): lac repressor; lacI; The lac repressor binds to the lac operator to inhibit transcription in E. coli. This inhibition can be relieved by adding lactose or isopropyl-β-D-thiogalactopyranoside (IPTG).
   6464..7052    -  rep_origin     ori: high-copy-number ColE1/pMB1/pBR322/pUC origin of replication
   7223..8083    -  CDS            AmpR: β-lactamase; bla; confers resistance to ampicillin, carbenicillin, and related antibiotics
   8084..8188    -  promoter       AmpR promoter: bla
   8283..8318    +  CDS            rop (fragment): Rop protein, which maintains plasmids at low copy number; rop
   8420..8469    +  misc_feature   bom (fragment): basis of mobility region from pBR322
   8470..9634    +  rep_origin     2μ ori: yeast 2μ plasmid origin of replication
   9635..18      -  misc_feature   MCS (fragment) (across the origin): pUC18/19 multiple cloning site
>Addgene plasmid #61702 | pGADT7-GW | addgene full sequence | sequence record 392888 | Addgene NGS Result
TGCATGCCTGCAGGTCGAGATCCGGGATCGAAGAAATGATGGTAAATGAAATAGGAAATCAAGGAGCATG
AAGGCAAAAGACAAATATAAGGGTCGAACGAAAAATAAAGTGAAAAGTGTTGATATGATGTATTTGGCTT
TGCGGCGCCGAAAAAACGAGTTTACGCAATTGCACAATCATGCTGACTCTGTGGCGGACCCGCGCTCTTG
CCGGCCCGGCGATAACGCTGGGCGTGAGGCTGTGCCCGGCGGAGTTTTTTGCGCCTGCATTTTCCAAGGT
TTACCCTGCGCTAAGGGGCGAGATTGGAGAAGCAATAAGAATGCCGGTTGGGGTTGCGATGATGACGACC
ACGACAACTGGTGTCATTATTTAAGTTGCCGAAAGAACCTGAGTGCATTTGCAACATGAGTATACTAGAA
GAATGAGCCAAGACTTGCGAGACGCGAGTTTGCCGGTGGTGCGAACAATAGAGCGACCATGACCTTGAAG
GTGAGACGCGCATAACCGCTAGAGTACTTTGAAGAGGAAACAGCAATAGGGTTGCTACCAGTATAAATAG
ACAGGTACATACAACACTGGAAATGGTTGTCTGTTTGAGTACGCTTTCAATTCATTTGGGTGTGCACTTT
ATTATGTTACAATATGGAAGGGAACTTTACACTTCTCCTATGCACATATATTAATTAAAGTCCAATGCTA
GTAGAGAAGGGGGGTAACACCCCTCCGCGCTCTTTTCCGATTTTTTTCTAAACCGTGGAATATTTCGGAT
ATCCTTTTGTTGTTTCCGGGTGTACAATATGGACTTCCTCTTTTCTGGCAACCAAACCCATACATCGGGA
TTCCTATAATACCTTCGTTGGTCTCCCTAACATGTAGGTGGCGGAGGGGAGATATACAATAGAACAGATA
CCAGACAAGACATAATGGGCTAAACAAGACTACACCAATTACACTGCCTCATTGATGGTGGTACATAACG
AACTAATACTGTAGCCCTAGACTTGATAGCCATCATCATATCGAAGTTTCACTACCCTTTTTCCATTTGC
CATCTATTGAAGTAATAATAGGCGCATGCAACTTCTTTTCTTTTTTTTTCTTTTCTCTCTCCCCCGTTGT
TGTCTCACCATATCCGCAATGACAAAAAAATGATGGAAGACACTAAAGGAAAAAATTAACGACAAAGACA
GCACCAACAGATGTCGTTGTTCCAGAGCTGATGAGGGGTATCTCGAAGCACACGAAACTTTTTCCTTCCT
TCATTCACGCACACTACTCTCTAATGAGCAACGGTATACGGCCTTCCTTCCAGTTACTTGAATTTGAAAT
AAAAAAAAGTTTGCTGTCTTGCTATCAAGTATAAATAGACCTGCAATTATTAATCTTTTGTTTCCTCGTC
ATTGTTCTCGTTCCCTTTCTTCCTTGTTTCTTTTTCTGCACAATATTTCAAGCTATACCAAGCATACAAT
CAACTCCAAGCTTTGCAAAGATGGATAAAGCGGAATTAATTCCCGAGCCTCCAAAAAAGAAGAGAAAGGT
CGAATTGGGTACCGCCGCCAATTTTAATCAAAGTGGGAATATTGCTGATAGCTCATTGTCCTTCACTTTC
ACTAACAGTAGCAACGGTCCGAACCTCATAACAACTCAAACAAATTCTCAAGCGCTTTCACAACCAATTG
CCTCCTCTAACGTTCATGATAACTTCATGAATAATGAAATCACGGCTAGTAAAATTGATGATGGTAATAA
TTCAAAACCACTGTCACCTGGTTGGACGGACCAAACTGCGTATAACGCGTTTGGAATCACTACAGGGATG
TTTAATACCACTACAATGGATGATGTATATAACTATCTATTCGATGATGAAGATACCCCACCAAACCCAA
AAAAAGAGATCTTTAATACGACTCACTATAGGGCGAGCGCCGCCATGGAGTACCCATACGACGTACCAGA
TTACGCTCATATGACAAGTTTGTACAAAAAAGCTGAACGAGAAACGTAAAATGATATAAATATCAATATA
TTAAATTAGATTTTGCATAAAAAACAGACTACATAATACTGTAAAACACAACATATCCAGTCACTATGGC
GGCCGCATTAGGCACCCCAGGCTTTACACTTTATGCTTCCGGCTCGTATAATGTGTGGATTTTGAGTTAG
GATCCGTCGAGATTTTCAGGAGCTAAGGAAGCTAAAATGGAGAAAAAAATCACTGGATATACCACCGTTG
ATATATCCCAATGGCATCGTAAAGAACATTTTGAGGCATTTCAGTCAGTTGCTCAATGTACCTATAACCA
GACCGTTCAGCTGGATATTACGGCCTTTTTAAAGACCGTAAAGAAAAATAAGCACAAGTTTTATCCGGCC
TTTATTCACATTCTTGCCCGCCTGATGAATGCTCATCCGGAATTCCGTATGGCAATGAAAGACGGTGAGC
TGGTGATATGGGATAGTGTTCACCCTTGTTACACCGTTTTCCATGAGCAAACTGAAACGTTTTCATCGCT
CTGGAGTGAATACCACGACGATTTCCGGCAGTTTCTACACATATATTCGCAAGATGTGGCGTGTTACGGT
GAAAACCTGGCCTATTTCCCTAAAGGGTTTATTGAGAATATGTTTTTCGTCTCAGCCAATCCCTGGGTGA
GTTTCACCAGTTTTGATTTAAACGTGGCCAATATGGACAACTTCTTCGCCCCCGTTTTCACCATGGGCAA
ATATTATACGCAAGGCGACAAGGTGCTGATGCCGCTGGCGATTCAGGTTCATCATGCCGTTTGTGATGGC
TTCCATGTCGGCAGAATGCTTAATGAATTACAACAGTACTGCGATGAGTGGCAGGGCGGGGCGTAAAGAT
CTGGATCCGGCTTACTAAAAGCCAGATAACAGTATGCGTATTTGCGCGCTGATTTTTGCGGTATAAGAAT
ATATACTGATATGTATACCCGAAGTATGTCAAAAAGAGGTATGCTATGAAGCAGCGTATTACAGTGACAG
TTGACAGCGACAGCTATCAGTTGCTCAAGGCATATATGATGTCAATATCTCCGGTCTGGTAAGCACAACC
ATGCAGAATGAAGCCCGTCGTCTGCGTGCCGAACGCTGGAAAGCGGAAAATCAGGAAGGGATGGCTGAGG
TCGCCCGGTTTATTGAAATGAACGGCTCTTTTGCTGACGAGAACAGGGGCTGGTGAAATGCAGTTTAAGG
TTTACACCTATAAAAGAGAGAGCCGTTATCGTCTGTTTGTGGATGTACAGAGTGATATTATTGACACGCC
CGGGCGACGGATGGTGATCCCCCTGGCCAGTGCACGTCTGCTGTCAGATAAAGTCTCCCGTGAACTTTAC
CCGGTGGTGCATATCGGGGATGAAAGCTGGCGCATGATGACCACCGATATGGCCAGTGTGCCGGTCTCCG
TTATCGGGGAAGAAGTGGCTGATCTCAGCCACCGCGAAAATGACATCAAAAACGCCATTAACCTGATGTT
CTGGGGAATATAAATGTCAGGCTCCCTTATACACAGCCAGTCTGCAGGTCGACCATAGTGACTGGATATG
TTGTGTTTTACAGTATTATGTAGTCTGTTTTTTATGCAAAATCTAATTTAATATATTGATATTTATATCA
TTTTACGTTTCTCGTTCAGCTTTCTTGTACAAAGTGGTCTCGAGCTGCAGATGAATCGTAGATACTGAAA
AACCCCGCAAGTTCACTTCAACTGTGCATCGTGCACCATCTCAATTTCTTTCATTTATACATCGTTTTGC
CTTCTTTTATGTAACTATACTCCTCTAAGTTTCAATCTTGGCCATGTAACCTCTGATCTATAGAATTTTT
TAAATGACTAGAATTAATGCCCATCTTTTTTTTGGACCTAAATTCTTCATGAAAATATATTACGAGGGCT
TATTCAGAAGCTTTGGACTTCTTCGCCAGAGGTTTGGTCAAGTCTCCAATCAAGGTTGTCGGCTTGTCTA
CCTTGCCAGAAATTTACGAAAAGATGGAAAAGGGTCAAATCGTTGGTAGATACGTTGTTGACACTTCTAA
ATAAGCGAATTTCTTATGATTTATGATTTTTATTATTAAATAAGTTATAAAAAAAATAAGTGTATACAAA
TTTTAAAGTGACTCTTAGGTTTTAAAACGAAAATTCTTATTCTTGAGTAACTCTTTCCTGTAGGTCAGGT
TGCTTTCTCAGGTATAGCATGAGGTCGCTCTTATTGACCACACCTCTACCGGCCGGTCGAAATTCCCCTA
CCCTATGAACATATTCCATTTTGTAATTTCGTGTCGTTTCTATTATGAATTTCATTTATAAAGTTTATGT
ACAAATATCATAAAAAAAGAGAATCTTTTTAAGCAAGGATTTTCTTAACTTCTTCGGCGACAGCATCACC
GACTTCGGTGGTACTGTTGGAACCACCTAAATCACCAGTTCTGATACCTGCATCCAAAACCTTTTTAACT
GCATCTTCAATGGCCTTACCTTCTTCAGGCAAGTTCAATGACAATTTCAACATCATTGCAGCAGACAAGA
TAGTGGCGATAGGGTTGACCTTATTCTTTGGCAAATCTGGAGCAGAACCGTGGCATGGTTCGTACAAACC
AAATGCGGTGTTCTTGTCTGGCAAAGAGGCCAAGGACGCAGATGGCAACAAACCCAAGGAACCTGGGATA
ACGGAGGCTTCATCGGAGATGATATCACCAAACATGTTGCTGGTGATTATAATACCATTTAGGTGGGTTG
GGTTCTTAACTAGGATCATGGCGGCAGAATCAATCAATTGATGTTGAACCTTCAATGTAGGAAATTCGTT
CTTGATGGTTTCCTCCACAGTTTTTCTCCATAATCTTGAAGAGGCCAAAACATTAGCTTTATCCAAGGAC
CAAATAGGCAATGGTGGCTCATGTTGTAGGGCCATGAAAGCGGCCATTCTTGTGATTCTTTGCACTTCTG
GAACGGTGTATTGTTCACTATCCCAAGCGACACCATCACCATCGTCTTCCTTTCTCTTACCAAAGTAAAT
ACCTCCCACTAATTCTCTGACAACAACGAAGTCAGTACCTTTAGCAAATTGTGGCTTGATTGGAGATAAG
TCTAAAAGAGAGTCGGATGCAAAGTTACATGGTCTTAAGTTGGCGTACAATTGAAGTTCTTTACGGATTT
TTAGTAAACCTTGTTCAGGTCTAACACTACCTGTACCCCATTTAGGACCACCCACAGCACCTAACAAAAC
GGCATCAGCCTTCTTGGAGGCTTCCAGCGCCTCATCTGGAAGTGGGACACCTGTAGCTTCGATAGCAGCA
CCACCAATTAAATGATTTTCGAAATCGAACTTGACATTGGAACGAACATCAGAAATAGCTTTAAGAACCT
TAATGGCTTCGGCTGTGATTTCTTGACCAACGTGGTCACCTGGCAAAACGACGATCTTCTTAGGGGCAGA
CATTAGAATGGTATATCCTTGAAATATATATATATATTGCTGAAATGTAAAAGGTAAGAAAAGTTAGAAA
GTAAGACGATTGCTAACCACCTATTGGAAAAAACAATAGGTCCTTAAATAATATTGTCAACTTCAAGTAT
TGTGATGCAAGCATTTAGTCATGAACGCTTCTCTATTCTATATGAAAAGCCGGTTCCGGCGCTCTCACCT
TTCCTTTTTCTCCCAATTTTTCAGTTGAAAAAGGTATATGCGTCAGGCGACCTCTGAAATTAACAAAAAA
TTTCCAGTCATCGAATTTGATTCTGTGCGATAGCGCCCCTGTGTGTTCTCGTTATGTTGAGGAAAAAAAT
AATGGTTGCTAAGAGATTCGAACTCTTGCATCTTACGATACCTGAGTATTCCCACAGTTGGGGGATCTCG
ACTCTAGCTAGAGGATCAATTCGTAATCATGTCATAGCTGTTTCCTGTGTGAAATTGTTATCCGCTCACA
ATTCCACACAACATACGAGCCGGAAGCATAAAGTGTAAAGCCTGGGGTGCCTAATGAGTGAGCTAACTCA
CATTAATTGCGTTGCGCTCACTGCCCGCTTTCCAGTCGGGAAACCTGTCGTGCCAGCTGATAACTTCGTA
TAATGTATGCTATACGAAGTTATTAGGTCTGAAGAGGAGTTTACGTCCAGCCAAGCTAGCTTGGCTGCAG
GTCGAGCGGCCGCGATCCGGAACCCTTAATATAACTTCGTATAATGTATGCTATACGAAGTTATCAGCTG
CATTAATGAATCGGCCAACGCGCGGGGAGAGGCGGTTTGCGTATTGGGCGCTCTTCCGCTTCCTCGCTCA
CTGACTCGCTGCGCTCGGTCGTTCGGCTGCGGCGAGCGGTATCAGCTCACTCAAAGGCGGTAATACGGTT
ATCCACAGAATCAGGGGATAACGCAGGAAAGAACATGTGAGCAAAAGGCCAGCAAAAGGCCAGGAACCGT
AAAAAGGCCGCGTTGCTGGCGTTTTTCCATAGGCTCCGCCCCCCTGACGAGCATCACAAAAATCGACGCT
CAAGTCAGAGGTGGCGAAACCCGACAGGACTATAAAGATACCAGGCGTTTCCCCCTGGAAGCTCCCTCGT
GCGCTCTCCTGTTCCGACCCTGCCGCTTACCGGATACCTGTCCGCCTTTCTCCCTTCGGGAAGCGTGGCG
CTTTCTCATAGCTCACGCTGTAGGTATCTCAGTTCGGTGTAGGTCGTTCGCTCCAAGCTGGGCTGTGTGC
ACGAACCCCCCGTTCAGCCCGACCGCTGCGCCTTATCCGGTAACTATCGTCTTGAGTCCAACCCGGTAAG
ACACGACTTATCGCCACTGGCAGCAGCCACTGGTAACAGGATTAGCAGAGCGAGGTATGTAGGCGGTGCT
ACAGAGTTCTTGAAGTGGTGGCCTAACTACGGCTACACTAGAAGAACAGTATTTGGTATCTGCGCTCTGC
TGAAGCCAGTTACCTTCGGAAAAAGAGTTGGTAGCTCTTGATCCGGCAAACAAACCACCGCTGGTAGCGG
TGGTTTTTTTGTTTGCAAGCAGCAGATTACGCGCAGAAAAAAAGGATCTCAAGAAGATCCTTTGATCTTT
TCTACGGGGTCTGACGCTCAGTGGAACGAAAACTCACGTTAAGGGATTTTGGTCATGAGATTATCAAAAA
GGATCTTCACCTAGATCCTTTTAAATTAAAAATGAAGTTTTAAATCAATCTAAAGTATATATGAGTAAAC
TTGGTCTGACAGTTACCAATGCTTAATCAGTGAGGCACCTATCTCAGCGATCTGTCTATTTCGTTCATCC
ATAGTTGCCTGACTCCCCGTCGTGTAGATAACTACGATACGGGAGGGCTTACCATCTGGCCCCAGTGCTG
CAATGATACCGCGAGACCCACGCTCACCGGCTCCAGATTTATCAGCAATAAACCAGCCAGCCGGAAGGGC
CGAGCGCAGAAGTGGTCCTGCAACTTTATCCGCCTCCATCCAGTCTATTAATTGTTGCCGGGAAGCTAGA
GTAAGTAGTTCGCCAGTTAATAGTTTGCGCAACGTTGTTGCCATTGCTACAGGCATCGTGGTGTCACGCT
CGTCGTTTGGTATGGCTTCATTCAGCTCCGGTTCCCAACGATCAAGGCGAGTTACATGATCCCCCATGTT
GTGCAAAAAAGCGGTTAGCTCCTTCGGTCCTCCGATCGTTGTCAGAAGTAAGTTGGCCGCAGTGTTATCA
CTCATGGTTATGGCAGCACTGCATAATTCTCTTACTGTCATGCCATCCGTAAGATGCTTTTCTGTGACTG
GTGAGTACTCAACCAAGTCATTCTGAGAATAGTGTATGCGGCGACCGAGTTGCTCTTGCCCGGCGTCAAT
ACGGGATAATACCGCGCCACATAGCAGAACTTTAAAAGTGCTCATCATTGGAAAACGTTCTTCGGGGCGA
AAACTCTCAAGGATCTTACCGCTGTTGAGATCCAGTTCGATGTAACCCACTCGTGCACCCAACTGATCTT
CAGCATCTTTTACTTTCACCAGCGTTTCTGGGTGAGCAAAAACAGGAAGGCAAAATGCCGCAAAAAAGGG
AATAAGGGCGACACGGAAATGTTGAATACTCATACTCTTCCTTTTTCAATATTATTGAAGCATTTATCAG
GGTTATTGTCTCATGAGCGGATACATATTTGAATGTATTTAGAAAAATAAACAAATAGGGGTTCCGCGCA
CATTTCCCCGAAAAGTGCCACCTGACGTCTAAGAAACCATTATTATCATGACATTAACCTATAAAAATAG
GCGTATCACGAGGCCCTTTCGTCTCGCGCGTTTCGGTGATGACGGTGAAAACCTCTGACACATGCAGCTC
CCGGAGACGGTCACAGCTTGTCTGTAAGCGGATGCCGGGAGCAGACAAGCCCGTCAGGGCGCGTCAGCGG
GTGTTGGCGGGTGTCGGGGCTGGCTTAACTATGCGGCATCAGAGCAGATTGTACTGAGAGTGCACCATAA
CGCATTTAAGCATAAACACGCACTATGCCGTTCTTCTCATGTATATATATATACAGGCAACACGCAGATA
TAGGTGCGACGTGAACAGTGAGCTGTATGTGCGCAGCTCGCGTTGCATTTTCGGAAGCGCTCGTTTTCGG
AAACGCTTTGAAGTTCCTATTCCGAAGTTCCTATTCTCTAGCTAGAAAGTATAGGAACTTCAGAGCGCTT
TTGAAAACCAAAAGCGCTCTGAAGACGCACTTTCAAAAAACCAAAAACGCACCGGACTGTAACGAGCTAC
TAAAATATTGCGAATACCGCTTCCACAAACATTGCTCAAAAGTATCTCTTTGCTATATATCTCTGTGCTA
TATCCCTATATAACCTACCCATCCACCTTTCGCTCCTTGAACTTGCATCTAAACTCGACCTCTACATTTT
TTATGTTTATCTCTAGTATTACTCTTTAGACAAAAAAATTGTAGTAAGAACTATTCATAGAGTGAATCGA
AAACAATACGAAAATGTAAACATTTCCTATACGTAGTATATAGAGACAAAATAGAAGAAACCGTTCATAA
TTTTCTGACCAATGAAGAATCATCAACGCTATCACTTTCTGTTCACAAAGTATGCGCAATCCACATCGGT
ATAGAATATAATCGGGGATGCCTTTATCTTGAAAAAATGCACCCGCAGCTTCGCTAGTAATCAGTAAACG
CGGGAAGTGGAGTCAGGCTTTTTTTATGGAAGAGAAAATAGACACCAAAGTAGCCTTCTTCTAACCTTAA
CGGACCTACAGTGCAAAAAGTTATCAAGAGACTGCATTATAGAGCGCACAAAGGAGAAAAAAAGTAATCT
AAGATGCTTTGTTAGAAAAATAGCGCTCTCGGGATGCATTTTTGTAGAACAAAAAAGAAGTATAGATTCT
TTGTTGGTAAAATAGCGCTCTCGCGTTGCATTTCTGTTCTGTAAAAATGCAGCTCAGATTCTTTGTTTGA
AAAATTAGCGCTCTCGCGTTGCATTTTTGTTTTACAAAAATGAAGCACAGATTCTTCGTTGGTAAAATAG
CGCTTTCGCGTTGCATTTCTGTTCTGTAAAAATGCAGCTCAGATTCTTTGTTTGAAAAATTAGCGCTCTC
GCGTTGCATTTTTGTTCTACAAAATGAAGCACAGATGCTTCGTTGCT
