>Addgene plasmid #61702 | pGADT7-GW | addgene partial sequence | sequence record 106623 | yADH1-F 5'-ATACGGCCTTCCTTCCAGTT-3'
TTGCTGTCTTGCTATCAAGTATAAATAGACCTGCAATTATTAATCTTTTGTTTCCTCGTCATTGTTCTCG
TTCCCTTTCTTCCTTGTTTCTTTTTCTGCACAATATTTCAAGCTATACCAAGCATACAATCAACTCCAAG
CTTTGCAAAGATGGATAAAGCGGAATTAATTCCCGAGCCTCCAAAAAAGAAGAGAAAGGTCGAATTGGGT
ACCGCCGCCAATTTTAATCAAAGTGGGAATATTGCTGATAGCTCATTGTCCTTCACTTTCACTAACAGTA
GCAACGGTCCGAACCTCATAACAACTCAAACAAATTCTCAAGCGCTTTCACAACCAATTGCCTCCTCTAA
CGTTCATGATAACTTCATGAATAATGAAATCACGGCTAGTAAAATTGATGATGGTAATAATTCAAAACCA
CTGTCACCTGGTTGGACGGACCAAACTGCGTATAACGCGTTTGGAATCACTACAGGGATGTTTAATACCA
CTACAATGGATGATGTATATAACTATCTATTCGATGATGAAGATACCCCACCAAACCCAAAAAAAGAGAT
CTTTAATACGACTCACTATAGGGCGAGCGCCGCCATGGAGTACCCATACGACGTACCAGATTACGCTCAT
ATGACAAGTTTGTACAAAAAAGCTGAACGAGAAACGTAAAATGATATAAATATCAATATATTAAATTAGA
TTTTGCATAAAAAACAGACTACATAATACTGTAAAACACAACATATCCAGTCACTATGGCGGCCGCATTA
GGCACCCCAGGCTTTACACTTTATGCTTCCGGCTCGTATAATGTGTGGATTT
