>Addgene plasmid #61702 | pGADT7-GW | addgene partial sequence | sequence record 106815 | pHybLex_rev 5'-GAGTCACTTTAAAATTTGTATACAC-3'
AAATCATAAATCATAAGAAATTCGCTTATTTAGAAGTGTCAACAACGTATCTACCAACGATTTGACCCTT
TTCCATCTTTTCGTAAATTTCTGGCAAGGTAGACAAGCCGACAACCTTGATTGGAGACTTGACCAAACCT
CTGGCGAAGAAGTCCAAAGCTTCTGAATAAGCCCTCGTAATATATTTTCATGAAGAATTTAGGTCCAAAA
AAAAGATGGGCATTAATTCTAGTCATTTAAAAAATTCTATAGATCAGAGGTTACATGGCCAAGATTGAAA
CTTAGAGGAGTATAGTTACATAAAAGAAGGCAAAACGATGTATAAATGAAAGAAATTGAGATGGTGCACG
ATGCACAGTTGAAGTGAACTTGCGGGGTTTTTCAGTATCTACGATTCATCTGCAGCTCGAGACCACTTTG
TACAAGAAAGCTGAACGAGAAACGTAAAATGATATAAATATCAATATATTAAATTAGATTTTGCATAAAA
AACAGACTACATAATACTGTAAAACACAACATATCCAGTCACTATGGTCGACCTGCAGACTGGCTGTGTA
TAAGGGAGCCTGACATTTATATTCCCCAGAACATCAGGTTAATGGCGTTTTTGATGTCATTTTCGCGGTG
GCTGAGATCAGCCACTTCTTCCCCGATAACGGAGACCGGCACACTGGCCATATCGGTGGTCATCATGCGC
CAGCTTTCATCCCCGATATGCACCACCGGGTAAAGTTCACGGGAGACTTTATCTGACAGCAGACGTGCAC
TGGCCAGG
